Addgene plasmid #210853: pCDH1-CMV-FIP200-V44D-mCherry-Hygro
Purpose: Lentiviral expression vector encoding FIP200 mutant-mCherry
Depositing lab: James Hurley. Depositing organization: University of California, Berkeley. Publication: Structure and activation of the human autophagy-initiating ULK1C:PI3KC3-C1 supercomplex. Chen M, Nguyen TN, Ren X, Khuu G, Cook ASI, Zhao Y, Yildiz A, Lazarou M, Hurley JH. Nat Struct Mol Biol. 2025 Sep;32(9):1596-1605. doi: 10.1038/s41594-025-01557-x. Epub 2025 May 29. PubMed 40442316.
Backbone
  Vector backbone: pCDH1-CMV-MCS-SV40-Hygro
  Vector type: Lentiviral
  Selectable markers: Hygromycin
Growth in bacteria
  Bacterial resistance: Ampicillin, 100 μg/mL
  Growth temperature: 37°C
  Growth strain: NEB Stable
  Copy number: High Copy
Gene/Insert
  Gene/Insert name: FIP200
  Species: H. sapiens (human)
  Mutation: V44D
  Entrez Gene: RB1CC1 (a.k.a. ATG17, CC1, FIP200, PPP1R131)
  Tag / fusion protein: mCherry (C terminal on insert)
  Cloning method: Restriction Enzyme; 5′ cloning site NheI (unknown if destroyed); 3′ cloning site BamHI (unknown if destroyed)
Terms and licenses: Academic/Nonprofit Terms; Industry Terms: Not Available to Industry
Depositor comments: Please visit https://www.biorxiv.org/content/10.1101/2023.06.01.543278v3 for bioRxiv preprint.
How to cite: pCDH1-CMV-FIP200-V44D-mCherry-Hygro was a gift from James Hurley (Addgene plasmid # 210853 ; http://n2t.net/addgene:210853 ; RRID:Addgene_210853)
