[The description below was written by a language model from this plasmid's Addgene catalogue record and pLannotate feature annotations shown in this document.]
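Description:
pCDH1-CMV-FIP200-V44D-mCherry-Hygro is a 13.3 kb lentiviral expression plasmid built on the pCDH1-CMV-MCS-SV40-Hygro backbone and designed to deliver a fluorescently tagged mutant of the human autophagy protein FIP200 (gene RB1CC1) into mammalian cells. In bacteria it is maintained through a high-copy ColE1/pUC-type origin and selected with ampicillin via the β-lactamase gene. The record lists a recombination-tolerant growth strain, a common choice for LTR-containing vectors. Small fragments annotated as lac, rop, bom, lacZα and f1 ori sequences are backbone remnants with no evident functional role.

The viral portion has the layout of a third-generation-style transfer vector. An RSV promoter fused to a truncated HIV-1 5' LTR drives genomic RNA production in packaging cells, followed by the Ψ packaging signal with a partial gag sequence, the Rev response element for nuclear export, and the cPPT/CTS element that aids transduction. Downstream, a WPRE enhances transcript expression ahead of a second truncated LTR, and an SV40 poly(A) signal and SV40 origin lie beyond it.

Within this frame, the CMV immediate-early promoter drives the FIP200 coding sequence carrying the V44D substitution. It is joined through residual multiple-cloning-site sequence to a C-terminal mCherry, allowing the fusion protein to be visualised by red fluorescence. A separate SV40 promoter expresses the hygromycin phosphotransferase gene so that transduced cells can be selected with hygromycin. The construct is intended for stable expression of the FIP200 mutant, and its associated study concerns the human ULK1 complex and PI3KC3-C1 autophagy-initiation supercomplex. The record does not state the specific functional consequence of V44D.
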