Features (pLannotate 1.2.2; 30 found; start..end, strand, type, name):
      6..232     +  promoter       RSV promoter: Rous sarcoma virus enhancer/promoter
    233..413     +  LTR            5' LTR (truncated): truncated 5' long terminal repeat (LTR) from HIV-1
    460..585     +  misc_feature   HIV-1 Ψ: packaging signal of human immunodeficiency virus type 1
    569..907     +  CDS            HIV-1 gag (fragment): gag protein from human immunodeficiency virus 1; gag
   1078..1311    +  misc_feature   RRE: The Rev response element (RRE) of HIV-1 allows for Rev-dependent mRNA export from the nucleus to the cytoplasm.
   1688..1788    +  CDS            Rev (fragment): human immunodeficiency virus 1 (HIV-1) Rev protein; rev; enhances nuclear export of unspliced and incompletely spliced viral mRNAs
   1807..1923    +  misc_feature   cPPT/CTS: central polypurine tract and central termination sequence of HIV-1
   1936..2012    +  enhancer       CMV enhancer (fragment): human cytomegalovirus immediate early enhancer
   2013..2216    +  promoter       CMV promoter: human cytomegalovirus (CMV) immediate early promoter
   2299..7080    +  CDS            RB1CC1: RBCC1_HUMAN - Also known as KIAA0203, RBICC. Experimental evidence at protein level: Swiss-Prot protein existence level 1. Involved in autophagy (PubMed:21775823). Regulates early events but also late events of autophagosome formation through direct interaction with Atg16L1 (PubMed:23392225). Required for the formation of the autophagosome-like double-membrane structure that surrounds the Salmonella-containing vacuole (SCV) during S.typhimurium infection and subsequent xenophagy (By similarity). Involved in repair of DNA damage caused by ionizing radiation, which subsequently improves cell sur
   7081..7133    +  misc_feature   MCS: multiple cloning site
   7147..7857    +  CDS            mCherry: monomeric derivative of DsRed fluorescent protein (Shaner et al., 2004) mammalian codon-optimized
   7916..8245    +  promoter       SV40 promoter: SV40 enhancer and early promoter
   8319..9341    +  CDS            hph: KHYB_ECOLX - Experimental evidence at protein level: Swiss-Prot protein existence level 1. The aminoglycoside phosphotransferases achieve inactivation of their antibiotic substrates by phosphorylation. Only phosphorylates hygromycin and closely related compounds such as demethyl analogs and destomycin. From Escherichia coli.
   9372..9394    +  rep_origin     f1 ori (fragment): f1 bacteriophage origin of replication; arrow indicates direction of (+) strand synthesis
   9400..9988    +  misc_feature   WPRE: woodchuck hepatitis virus posttranscriptional regulatory element
   9983..10090   +  CDS            nef (fragment): NEF_SIVS4 - Experimental evidence at protein level: Swiss-Prot protein existence level 1. Interferes with TCR signaling from the cell membrane. Interacts with CD247/TCRZ (TCR zeta chain) and exert potent down- regulation of cell surface TCR/CD3 complexes. From Simian immunodeficiency virus (isolate F236/smH4) (SIV-sm) (Simian immunodeficiency virus sooty mangabey monkey).
  10115..10295   +  LTR            5' LTR (truncated): truncated 5' long terminal repeat (LTR) from HIV-1
  10367..10488   +  polyA_signal   SV40 poly(A) signal: SV40 polyadenylation signal
  10528..10663   +  rep_origin     SV40 ori: SV40 origin of replication
  10718..10740   -  protein_bind   lac operator (fragment): The lac repressor binds to the lac operator to inhibit transcription in E. coli. This inhibition can be relieved by adding lactose or isopropyl-β-D-thiogalactopyranoside (IPTG). lac repressor encoded by lacI
  10744..10774   -  promoter       lac promoter: promoter for the E. coli lac operon
  10789..10810   -  protein_bind   CAP binding site: CAP binding activates transcription in the presence of cAMP. E. coli catabolite activator protein
  10823..10915   -  CDS            lacI (fragment): lac repressor; lacI; The lac repressor binds to the lac operator to inhibit transcription in E. coli. This inhibition can be relieved by adding lactose or isopropyl-β-D-thiogalactopyranoside (IPTG).
  11098..11686   -  rep_origin     ori: high-copy-number ColE1/pMB1/pBR322/pUC origin of replication
  11857..12717   -  CDS            AmpR: β-lactamase; bla; confers resistance to ampicillin, carbenicillin, and related antibiotics
  12718..12822   -  promoter       AmpR promoter: bla
  12917..12952   +  CDS            rop (fragment): Rop protein, which maintains plasmids at low copy number; rop
  13054..13153   +  misc_feature   bom (fragment): basis of mobility region from pBR322
  13159..13313   -  CDS            lacZα (fragment): LacZα fragment of β-galactosidase; lacZ fragment
>Addgene plasmid #210853 | pCDH1-CMV-FIP200-V44D-mCherry-Hygro | addgene full sequence | sequence record 417187 | Addgene NGS Result
ACGCGTGTAGTCTTATGCAATACTCTTGTAGTCTTGCAACATGGTAACGATGAGTTAGCAACATGCCTTA
CAAGGAGAGAAAAAGCACCGTGCATGCCGATTGGTGGAAGTAAGGTGGTACGATCGTGCCTTATTAGGAA
GGCAACAGACGGGTCTGACATGGATTGGACGAACCACTGAATTGCCGCATTGCAGAGATATTGTATTTAA
GTGCCTAGCTCGATACATAAACGGGTCTCTCTGGTTAGACCAGATCTGAGCCTGGGAGCTCTCTGGCTAA
CTAGGGAACCCACTGCTTAAGCCTCAATAAAGCTTGCCTTGAGTGCTTCAAGTAGTGTGTGCCCGTCTGT
TGTGTGACTCTGGTAACTAGAGATCCCTCAGACCCTTTTAGTCAGTGTGGAAAATCTCTAGCAGTGGCGC
CCGAACAGGGACTTGAAAGCGAAAGGGAAACCAGAGGAGCTCTCTCGACGCAGGACTCGGCTTGCTGAAG
CGCGCACGGCAAGAGGCGAGGGGCGGCGACTGGTGAGTACGCCAAAAATTTTGACTAGCGGAGGCTAGAA
GGAGAGAGATGGGTGCGAGAGCGTCAGTATTAAGCGGGGGAGAATTAGATCGCGATGGGAAAAAATTCGG
TTAAGGCCAGGGGGAAAGAAAAAATATAAATTAAAACATATAGTATGGGCAAGCAGGGAGCTAGAACGAT
TCGCAGTTAATCCTGGCCTGTTAGAAACATCAGAAGGCTGTAGACAAATACTGGGACAGCTACAACCATC
CCTTCAGACAGGATCAGAAGAACTTAGATCATTATATAATACAGTAGCAACCCTCTATTGTGTGCATCAA
AGGATAGAGATAAAAGACACCAAGGAAGCTTTAGACAAGATAGAGGAAGAGCAAAACAAAAGTAAGACCA
CCGCACAGCAAGCGGCCACTGATCTTCAGACCTGGAGGAGGAGATATGAGGGACAATTGGAGAAGTGAAT
TATATAAATATAAAGTAGTAAAAATTGAACCATTAGGAGTAGCACCCACCAAGGCAAAGAGAAGAGTGGT
GCAGAGAGAAAAAAGAGCAGTGGGAATAGGAGCTTTGTTCCTTGGGTTCTTGGGAGCAGCAGGAAGCACT
ATGGGCGCAGCGTCAATGACGCTGACGGTACAGGCCAGACAATTATTGTCTGGTATAGTGCAGCAGCAGA
ACAATTTGCTGAGGGCTATTGAGGCGCAACAGCATCTGTTGCAACTCACAGTCTGGGGCATCAAGCAGCT
CCAGGCAAGAATCCTGGCTGTGGAAAGATACCTAAAGGATCAACAGCTCCTGGGGATTTGGGGTTGCTCT
GGAAAACTCATTTGCACCACTGCTGTGCCTTGGAATGCTAGTTGGAGTAATAAATCTCTGGAACAGATTT
GGAATCACACGACCTGGATGGAGTGGGACAGAGAAATTAACAATTACACAAGCTTAATACACTCCTTAAT
TGAAGAATCGCAAAACCAGCAAGAAAAGAATGAACAAGAATTATTGGAATTAGATAAATGGGCAAGTTTG
TGGAATTGGTTTAACATAACAAATTGGCTGTGGTATATAAAATTATTCATAATGATAGTAGGAGGCTTGG
TAGGTTTAAGAATAGTTTTTGCTGTACTTTCTATAGTGAATAGAGTTAGGCAGGGATATTCACCATTATC
GTTTCAGACCCACCTCCCAACCCCGAGGGGACCCGACAGGCCCGAAGGAATAGAAGAAGAAGGTGGAGAG
AGAGACAGAGACAGATCCATTCGATTAGTGAACGGATCTCGACGGTATCGGTTAACTTTTAAAAGAAAAG
GGGGGATTGGGGGGTACAGTGCAGGGGAAAGAATAGTAGACATAATAGCAACAGACATACAAACTAAAGA
ATTACAAAAACAAATTACAAAATTCAAAATTTTATCGATACTAGTATTATGCCCAGTACATGACCTTATG
GGACTTTCCTACTTGGCAGTACATCTACGTATTAGTCATCGCTATTACCATGGTGATGCGGTTTTGGCAG
TACATCAATGGGCGTGGATAGCGGTTTGACTCACGGGGATTTCCAAGTCTCCACCCCATTGACGTCAATG
GGAGTTTGTTTTGGCACCAAAATCAACGGGACTTTCCAAAATGTCGTAACAACTCCGCCCCATTGACGCA
AATGGGCGGTAGGCGTGTACGGTGGGAGGTTTATATAAGCAGAGCTCGTTTAGTGAACCGTCAGATCGCC
TGGAGACGCCATCCACGCTGTTTTGACCTCCATAGAAGATTCTAGAGCTAGCGCCACCATGAAGCTCTAT
GTGTTTCTCGTGAATACCGGCACTACCCTGACCTTTGATACCGAACTGACCGTCCAGACCGTGGCTGACC
TGAAGCATGCTATCCAGTCTAAATACAAGATCGCAATTCAGCACCAGGACCTGGTGGTCAACGGCGGAGA
GTGCATGGCCGCTGATCGCAGGGTCTGTACCTATTCAGCCGGCACCGACACTAACCCAATCTTCCTCTTT
AATAAGGAGATGATTCTGTGCGATAGACCCCCTGCTATCCCCAAGACCACTTTTAGCACTGAGAACGACA
TGGAAATCAAAGTGGAGGAATCCCTGATGATGCCAGCCGTGTTCCACACCGTCGCTTCTCGCACTCAGCT
GGCACTCGAGATGTACGAAGTGGCCAAGAAACTGTGCTCTTTCTGTGAGGGTCTCGTCCACGATGAACAT
CTGCAGCACCAGGGCTGGGCAGCCATTATGGCTAACCTGGAGGACTGTTCAAATAGTTATCAGAAACTGC
TCTTCAAGTTTGAGTCTATCTACTCAAACTATCTGCAGAGCATCGAAGACATTAAACTGAAGCTCACACA
CCTGGGAACCGCAGTGAGCGTCATGGCCAAGATCCCTCTGCTCGAGTGCCTGACTAGGCATTCCTACAGA
GAATGTCTGGGTAGGCTCGATAGTCTGCCAGAACACGAGGACAGCGAGAAAGCCGAAATGAAGCGCTCTA
CAGAGCTGGTGCTCTCACCTGACATGCCAAGGACAACCAACGAAAGTCTGCTCACCAGCTTCCCAAAGTC
CGTGGAGCATGTCTCCCCCGACACTGCCGATGCTGAATCTGGAAAGGAGATTAGAGAAAGTTGCCAGAGC
ACCGTGCACCAGCAGGACGAGACTACAATTGACACTAAGGACGGCGATCTGCCCTTCTTTAACGTCAGTC
TGCTCGATTGGATCAACGTCCAGGACAGACCTAATGATGTGGAGTCCCTGGTCCGGAAGTGCTTTGATAG
CATGTCCCGTCTGGACCCACGTATCATTCGTCCTTTCATCGCAGAGTGTCGTCAGACCATTGCCAAGCTG
GACAACCAGAATATGAAAGCTATTAAGGGTCTGGAAGATCGGCTCTACGCCCTGGACCAGATGATCGCTA
GCTGTGGACGCCTGGTGAACGAGCAGAAGGAACTCGCTCAGGGTTTCCTGGCAAACCAGAAAAGAGCCGA
GAATCTCAAGGATGCATCAGTGCTGCCTGACCTGTGCCTCAGTCATGCCAATCAGCTGATGATTATGCTC
CAGAACCACCGCAAGCTGCTCGACATCAAACAGAAGTGTACCACTGCTAAACAGGAGCTGGCAAACAATC
TCCATGTGAGGCTGAAGTGGTGCTGTTTCGTCATGCTGCACGCAGACCAGGATGGCGAGAAGCTCCAGGC
CCTGCTCAGGCTGGTGATTGAGCTGCTCGAAAGAGTGAAGATCGTCGAGGCTCTGTCCACCGTCCCACAG
ATGTACTGCCTGGCAGTGGTCGAGGTGGTCAGACGTAAAATGTTTATCAAGCACTACAGAGAATGGGCAG
GTGCCCTCGTGAAAGATGGCAAGCGTCTGTATGAAGCCGAGAAATCTAAGCGTGAGTCATTCGGCAAACT
GTTTCGGAAGAGCTTCCTCCGTAACCGGCTGTTCCGCGGACTCGACAGTTGGCCACCCAGCTTTTGCACC
CAGAAACCTAGGAAGTTCGACTGTGAGCTGCCAGATATCTCCCTCAAGGACCTGCAGTTTCTCCAGTCCT
TCTGCCCATCTGAGGTGCAGCCCTTTCTGAGGGTCCCTCTGCTCTGTGACTTCGAACCTCTGCACCAGCA
TGTGCTGGCCCTCCACAACCTCGTCAAGGCTGCACAGAGTCTGGATGAGATGAGCCAGACAATCACCGAC
CTGCTCAGCGAACAGAAGGCTTCTGTGTCACAGACATCCCCACAGTCTGCTAGCTCCCCCCGTATGGAGA
GCACCGCAGGCATCACAACCACTACATCCCCACGTACACCTCCACCACTCACCGTGCAGGATCCCCTGTG
CCCTGCTGTCTGTCCTCTGGAGGAACTCTCTCCAGACAGTATTGATGCACACACTTTCGACTTTGAGACA
ATCCCTCATCCAAACATCGAACAGACCATTCACCAGGTGTCCCTGGACCTCGATTCTCTGGCCGAGAGCC
CCGAATCCGATTTTATGTCCGCTGTGAATGAGTTCGTCATTGAGGAAAACCTGTCTTCACCCAATCCTAT
CTCAGACCCACAGAGTCCCGAGATGATGGTGGAATCCCTGTACAGTAGCGTCATCAACGCCATTGATTCT
CGGCGCATGCAGGACACAAATGTGTGCGGCAAGGAGGACTTTGGAGATCATACCTCTCTGAACGTCCAGC
TCGAACGCTGTAGGGTGGTCGCTCAGGATTCTCATTTCTCAATCCAGACTATTAAGGAGGACCTGTGCCA
CTTCCGCACATTTGTGCAGAAGGAACAGTGCGACTTCAGTAACAGCCTGAAATGTACAGCCGTGGAGATC
AGGAACATCATCGAAAAGGTCAAGTGTTCTCTGGAGATCACCCTCAAAGAAAAGCACCAGAAAGAGCTGC
TCTCACTGAAGAACGAATACGAGGGAAAACTGGACGGTCTCATTAAGGAAACCGAGGAAAACGAGAATAA
AATCAAGAAACTGAAGGGAGAGCTGGTGTGCCTCGAGGAAGTCCTGCAGAACAAGGATAATGAATTCGCC
CTGGTGAAACATGAAAAGGAGGCTGTCATCTGCCTGCAGAATGAGAAAGACCAGAAGCTGCTCGAAATGG
AGAACATTATGCACTCACAGAATTGTGAGATCAAAGAACTGAAGCAGAGTAGAGAGATCGTGCTGGAAGA
TCTCAAGAAACTGCATGTCGAGAATGACGAAAAGCTGCAGCTGCTCCGTGCCGAACTCCAGAGCCTGGAG
CAGTCCCACCTCAAGGAACTGGAGGATACTCTGCAGGTGCGCCATATCCAGGAATTCGAGAAGGTGATGA
CAGACCACAGAGTCAGCCTCGAGGAACTGAAGAAAGAGAACCAGCAGATCATTAATCAGATCCAGGAGTC
CCACGCTGAAATCATTCAGGAAAAAGAGAAGCAGCTGCAGGAGCTGAAACTCAAGGTGTCTGACCTCAGC
GATACCCGCTGCAAACTGGAAGTCGAGCTGGCCCTCAAGGAAGCTGAGACTGACGAGATCAAAATTCTGC
TCGAGGAATCTCGGGCCCAGCAGAAAGAAACCCTGAAGTCACTGCTCGAACAGGAGACCGAAAATCTCCG
TACTGAGATCAGCAAACTGAACCAGAAGATTCAGGATAACAATGAGAATTACCAAGTGGGACTCGCTGAA
CTGAGAACTCTCATGACAATCGAGAAGGACCAGTGTATCTCTGAACTGATTTCACGTCATGAGGAAGAGT
CAAACATTCTGAAAGCAGAGCTCAATAAAGTGACTAGTCTGCACAACCAGGCCTTCGAGATCGAGAAGAA
CCTGAAGGAGCAGATCATTGAACTGCAGTCCAAGCTCGATTCCGAACTGTCTGCCCTCGAGAGGCAGAAA
GACGAAAAGATCACACAGCAGGAAGAGAAGTATGAGGCTATCATTCAGAACCTCGAAAAAGATAGGCAGA
AGCTGGTGTCCTCTCAGGAGCAGGACAGAGAACAGCTGATTCAGAAACTCAATTGCGAGAAGGACGAAGC
AATCCAGACAGCCCTCAAAGAGTTCAAGCTGGAGAGAGAAGTGGTCGAGAAAGAACTGCTCGAGAAAGTG
AAGCACCTGGAAAACCAGATCGCTAAGTCACCCGCAATTGATAGTACCCGTGGTGACTCAAGTAGCCTGG
TGGCCGAGCTCCAGGAAAAGCTGCAGGAAGAGAAGGCTAAGTTTCTGGAGCAGCTCGAAGAGCAGGAAAA
AAGAAAGAACGAAGAGATGCAGAATGTGCGTACAAGCCTGATCGCCGAGCAGCAGACCAACTTCAATACC
GTCCTGACTCGTGAGAAAATGCGGAAGGAAAACATCATTAATGACCTCAGCGATAAACTGAAGTCCACCA
TGCAGCAGCAGGAGCGCGACAAGGATCTCATCGAGTCCCTGTCTGAAGACAGAGCTCGTCTGCTCGAAGA
GAAGAAAAAGCTGGAAGAGGAAGTCAGTAAGCTGAGGTCCTCTTCATTCGTGCCAAGCCCCTACGTCGCT
ACTGCACCCGAGCTGTATGGAGCCTGCGCTCCTGAGCTGCCTGGTGAATCAGACCGGAGTGCCGTGGAGA
CTGCTGATGAAGGCCGCGTCGACTCTGCCATGGAGACAAGCATGATGTCCGTGCAGGAAAACATTCATAT
GCTGTCAGAGGAAAAGCAGAGAATCATGCTGCTCGAGCGTACCCTGCAGCTCAAAGAGGAAGAGAACAAG
CGCCTCAATCAGAGGCTGATGTCACAGAGTATGAGTAGCGTGTCCTCTCGCCACTCCGAGAAGATCGCCA
TTAGGGATTTCCAAGTGGGAGACCTGGTCCTCATCATTCTGGACGAACGCCATGATAACTACGTGCTGTT
TACTGTCTCTCCTACACTGTATTTCCTCCACAGCGAGTCCCTGCCCGCTCTGGACCTCAAGCCTGGTGAA
GGCGCATCTGGCGCCTCAAGGAGACCCTGGGTGCTGGGAAAAGTCATGGAGAAGGAATACTGCCAGGCTA
AAAAGGCACAGAACCGTTTTAAGGTGCCTCTGGGCACCAAATTCTATCGGGTGAAGGCCGTCTCCTGGAA
TAAAAAGGTCCTCGAGCTCAAGCTTCGAATTCTGCAGTCGACGGTACCGCGGGCCCGGGATCCACCGGTC
GCCACCATGGTGAGCAAGGGCGAGGAGGATAACATGGCCATCATCAAGGAGTTCATGCGCTTCAAGGTGC
ACATGGAGGGCTCCGTGAACGGCCACGAGTTCGAGATCGAGGGCGAGGGCGAGGGCCGCCCCTACGAGGG
CACCCAGACCGCCAAGCTGAAGGTGACCAAGGGTGGCCCCCTGCCCTTCGCCTGGGACATCCTGTCCCCT
CAGTTCATGTACGGCTCCAAGGCCTACGTGAAGCACCCCGCCGACATCCCCGACTACTTGAAGCTGTCCT
TCCCCGAGGGCTTCAAGTGGGAGCGCGTGATGAACTTCGAGGACGGCGGCGTGGTGACCGTGACCCAGGA
CTCCTCCCTGCAGGACGGCGAGTTCATCTACAAGGTGAAGCTGCGCGGCACCAACTTCCCCTCCGACGGC
CCCGTAATGCAGAAGAAGACCATGGGCTGGGAGGCCTCCTCCGAGCGGATGTACCCCGAGGACGGCGCCC
TGAAGGGCGAGATCAAGCAGAGGCTGAAGCTGAAGGACGGCGGCCACTACGACGCTGAGGTCAAGACCAC
CTACAAGGCCAAGAAGCCCGTGCAGCTGCCCGGCGCCTACAACGTCAACATCAAGTTGGACATCACCTCC
CACAACGAGGACTACACCATCGTGGAACAGTACGAACGCGCCGAGGGCCGCCACTCCACCGGCGGCATGG
ACGAGCTGTACAAGTAGGGATCCCAGTGTGGTGGTACGTAGGAATTCGCCAGCACAGTGGTCGACCCTGT
GGAATGTGTGTCAGTTAGGGTGTGGAAAGTCCCCAGGCTCCCCAGCAGGCAGAAGTATGCAAAGCATGCA
TCTCAATTAGTCAGCAACCAGGTGTGGAAAGTCCCCAGGCTCCCCAGCAGGCAGAAGTATGCAAAGCATG
CATCTCAATTAGTCAGCAACCATAGTCCCGCCCCTAACTCCGCCCATCCCGCCCCTAACTCCGCCCAGTT
CCGCCCATTCTCCGCCCCATGGCTGACTAATTTTTTTTATTTATGCAGAGGCCGAGGCCGCCTCGGCCTC
TGAGCTATTCCAGAAGTAGTGAGGAGGCTTTTTTGGAGGCCTAGGCTTTTGCAAAAAGCTTGCCAGCTGG
GGCGCCCTCTGGTAAGGTTGGGAAGCCCTGCAGATCTGATCCCGGGGGGCAATGAGATATGAAAAAGCCT
GAACTCACCGCGACGTCTGTCGAGAAGTTTCTGATCGAAAAGTTCGACAGCGTCTCCGACCTGATGCAGC
TCTCGGAGGGCGAAGAATCTCGTGCTTTCAGCTTCGATGTAGGAGGGCGTGGATATGTCCTGCGGGTAAA
TAGCTGCGCCGATGGTTTCTACAAAGATCGTTATGTTTATCGGCACTTTGCATCGGCCGCGCTCCCGATT
CCGGAAGTGCTTGACATTGGGGAATTTAGCGAGAGCCTGACCTATTGCATCTCCCGCCGTGCACAGGGTG
TCACGTTGCAAGACCTGCCTGAAACCGAACTGCCCGCTGTTCTGCAGCCGGTCGCGGAGGCCATGGATGC
GATCGCTGCGGCCGATCTTAGCCAGACGAGCGGGTTCGGCCCATTCGGACCGCAAGGAATCGGTCAATAC
ACTACATGGCGTGATTTCATATGCGCGATTGCTGATCCCCATGTGTATCACTGGCAAACTGTGATGGACG
ACACCGTCAGTGCGTCCGTCGCGCAGGCTCTCGATGAGCTGATGCTTTGGGCCGAGGACTGCCCCGAAGT
CCGGCACCTCGTGCACGCGGATTTCGGCTCCAACAATGTCCTGACGGACAATGGCCGCATAACAGCGGTC
ATTGACTGGAGCGAGGCGATGTTCGGGGATTCCCAATACGAGGTCGCCAACATCTTCTTCTGGAGGCCGT
GGTTGGCTTGTATGGAGCAGCAGACGCGCTACTTCGAGCGGAGGCATCCGGAGCTTGCAGGATCGCCGCG
GCTCCGGGCGTATATGCTCCGCATTGGTCTTGACCAACTCTATCAGAGCTTGGTTGACGGCAATTTCGAT
GATGCAGCTTGGGCGCAGGGTCGATGCGACGCAATCGTCCGATCCGGAGCCGGGACTGTCGGGCGTACAC
AAATCGCCCGCAGAAGCGCGGCCGTCTGGACCGATGGCTGTGTAGAAGTACTCGCCGATAGTGGAAACCG
ACGCCCCAGCACTCGTCCGAGGGCAAAGGAATAGAGTAGATGCCGACCGGGATCTATCGATGCGGCGGGT
GTGGTGGTTACGCGTCGACAATCAACCTCTGGATTACAAAATTTGTGAAAGATTGACTGGTATTCTTAAC
TATGTTGCTCCTTTTACGCTATGTGGATACGCTGCTTTAATGCCTTTGTATCATGCTATTGCTTCCCGTA
TGGCTTTCATTTTCTCCTCCTTGTATAAATCCTGGTTGCTGTCTCTTTATGAGGAGTTGTGGCCCGTTGT
CAGGCAACGTGGCGTGGTGTGCACTGTGTTTGCTGACGCAACCCCCACTGGTTGGGGCATTGCCACCACC
TGTCAGCTCCTTTCCGGGACTTTCGCTTTCCCCCTCCCTATTGCCACGGCGGAACTCATCGCCGCCTGCC
TTGCCCGCTGCTGGACAGGGGCTCGGCTGTTGGGCACTGACAATTCCGTGGTGTTGTCGGGGAAATCATC
GTCCTTTCCTTGGCTGCTCGCCTGTGTTGCCACCTGGATTCTGCGCGGGACGTCCTTCTGCTACGTCCCT
TCGGCCCTCAATCCAGCGGACCTTCCTTCCCGCGGCCTGCTGCCGGCTCTGCGGCCTCTTCCGCGTCTTC
GCCTTCGCCCTCAGACGAGTCGGATCTCCCTTTGGGCCGCCTCCCCGCCTGGTACCTTTAAGACCAATGA
CTTACAAGGCAGCTGTAGATCTTAGCCACTTTTTAAAAGAAAAGGGGGGACTGGAAGGGCTAATTCACTC
CCAACGAAGATAAGATCTGCTTTTTGCTTGTACTGGGTCTCTCTGGTTAGACCAGATCTGAGCCTGGGAG
CTCTCTGGCTAACTAGGGAACCCACTGCTTAAGCCTCAATAAAGCTTGCCTTGAGTGCTTCAAGTAGTGT
GTGCCCGTCTGTTGTGTGACTCTGGTAACTAGAGATCCCTCAGACCCTTTTAGTCAGTGTGGAAAATCTC
TAGCAGTAGTAGTTCATGTCATCTTATTATTCAGTATTTATAACTTGCAAAGAAATGAATATCAGAGAGT
GAGAGGAACTTGTTTATTGCAGCTTATAATGGTTACAAATAAAGCAATAGCATCACAAATTTCACAAATA
AAGCATTTTTTTCACTGCATTCTAGTTGTGGTTTGTCCAAACTCATCAATGTATCTTATCATGTCTGGCT
CTAGCTATCCCGCCCCTAACTCCGCCCATCCCGCCCCTAACTCCGCCCAGTTCCGCCCATTCTCCGCCCC
ATGGCTGACTAATTTTTTTTATTTATGCAGAGGCCGAGGCCGCCTCGGCCTCTGAGCTATTCCAGAAGTA
GTGAGGAGGCTTTTTTGGAGGCCTAGACTTTTGCAGAGACCAAATTCGTAATCATGTCATAGCTGTTTCC
TGTGTGAAATTGTTATCCGCTCACAATTCCACACAACATACGAGCCGGAAGCATAAAGTGTAAAGCCTGG
GGTGCCTAATGAGTGAGCTAACTCACATTAATTGCGTTGCGCTCACTGCCCGCTTTCCAGTCGGGAAACC
TGTCGTGCCAGCTGCATTAATGAATCGGCCAACGCGCGGGGAGAGGCGGTTTGCGTATTGGGCGCTCTTC
CGCTTCCTCGCTCACTGACTCGCTGCGCTCGGTCGTTCGGCTGCGGCGAGCGGTATCAGCTCACTCAAAG
GCGGTAATACGGTTATCCACAGAATCAGGGGATAACGCAGGAAAGAACATGTGAGCAAAAGGCCAGCAAA
AGGCCAGGAACCGTAAAAAGGCCGCGTTGCTGGCGTTTTTCCATAGGCTCCGCCCCCCTGACGAGCATCA
CAAAAATCGACGCTCAAGTCAGAGGTGGCGAAACCCGACAGGACTATAAAGATACCAGGCGTTTCCCCCT
GGAAGCTCCCTCGTGCGCTCTCCTGTTCCGACCCTGCCGCTTACCGGATACCTGTCCGCCTTTCTCCCTT
CGGGAAGCGTGGCGCTTTCTCATAGCTCACGCTGTAGGTATCTCAGTTCGGTGTAGGTCGTTCGCTCCAA
GCTGGGCTGTGTGCACGAACCCCCCGTTCAGCCCGACCGCTGCGCCTTATCCGGTAACTATCGTCTTGAG
TCCAACCCGGTAAGACACGACTTATCGCCACTGGCAGCAGCCACTGGTAACAGGATTAGCAGAGCGAGGT
ATGTAGGCGGTGCTACAGAGTTCTTGAAGTGGTGGCCTAACTACGGCTACACTAGAAGAACAGTATTTGG
TATCTGCGCTCTGCTGAAGCCAGTTACCTTCGGAAAAAGAGTTGGTAGCTCTTGATCCGGCAAACAAACC
ACCGCTGGTAGCGGTGGTTTTTTTGTTTGCAAGCAGCAGATTACGCGCAGAAAAAAAGGATCTCAAGAAG
ATCCTTTGATCTTTTCTACGGGGTCTGACGCTCAGTGGAACGAAAACTCACGTTAAGGGATTTTGGTCAT
GAGATTATCAAAAAGGATCTTCACCTAGATCCTTTTAAATTAAAAATGAAGTTTTAAATCAATCTAAAGT
ATATATGAGTAAACTTGGTCTGACAGTTACCAATGCTTAATCAGTGAGGCACCTATCTCAGCGATCTGTC
TATTTCGTTCATCCATAGTTGCCTGACTCCCCGTCGTGTAGATAACTACGATACGGGAGGGCTTACCATC
TGGCCCCAGTGCTGCAATGATACCGCGAGACCCACGCTCACCGGCTCCAGATTTATCAGCAATAAACCAG
CCAGCCGGAAGGGCCGAGCGCAGAAGTGGTCCTGCAACTTTATCCGCCTCCATCCAGTCTATTAATTGTT
GCCGGGAAGCTAGAGTAAGTAGTTCGCCAGTTAATAGTTTGCGCAACGTTGTTGCCATTGCTACAGGCAT
CGTGGTGTCACGCTCGTCGTTTGGTATGGCTTCATTCAGCTCCGGTTCCCAACGATCAAGGCGAGTTACA
TGATCCCCCATGTTGTGCAAAAAAGCGGTTAGCTCCTTCGGTCCTCCGATCGTTGTCAGAAGTAAGTTGG
CCGCAGTGTTATCACTCATGGTTATGGCAGCACTGCATAATTCTCTTACTGTCATGCCATCCGTAAGATG
CTTTTCTGTGACTGGTGAGTACTCAACCAAGTCATTCTGAGAATAGTGTATGCGGCGACCGAGTTGCTCT
TGCCCGGCGTCAATACGGGATAATACCGCGCCACATAGCAGAACTTTAAAAGTGCTCATCATTGGAAAAC
GTTCTTCGGGGCGAAAACTCTCAAGGATCTTACCGCTGTTGAGATCCAGTTCGATGTAACCCACTCGTGC
ACCCAACTGATCTTCAGCATCTTTTACTTTCACCAGCGTTTCTGGGTGAGCAAAAACAGGAAGGCAAAAT
GCCGCAAAAAAGGGAATAAGGGCGACACGGAAATGTTGAATACTCATACTCTTCCTTTTTCAATATTATT
GAAGCATTTATCAGGGTTATTGTCTCATGAGCGGATACATATTTGAATGTATTTAGAAAAATAAACAAAT
AGGGGTTCCGCGCACATTTCCCCGAAAAGTGCCACCTGACGTCTAAGAAACCATTATTATCATGACATTA
ACCTATAAAAATAGGCGTATCACGAGGCCCTTTCGTCTCGCGCGTTTCGGTGATGACGGTGAAAACCTCT
GACACATGCAGCTCCCGGAGACGGTCACAGCTTGTCTGTAAGCGGATGCCGGGAGCAGACAAGCCCGTCA
GGGCGCGTCAGCGGGTGTTGGCGGGTGTCGGGGCTGGCTTAACTATGCGGCATCAGAGCAGATTGTACTG
AGAGTGCACCATATGCGGTGTGAAATACCGCACAGATGCGTAAGGAGAAAATACCGCATCAGGCGCCATT
CGCCATTCAGGCTGCGCAACTGTTGGGAAGGGCGATCGGTGCGGGCCTCTTCGCTATTACGCCAGCTGGC
GAAAGGGGGATGTGCTGCAAGGCGATTAAGTTGGGTAACGCCAGGGTTTTCCCAGTCACGACGTTGTAAA
ACGACGGCCAGTGCCAAGCTG
