>Addgene plasmid #210853 | pCDH1-CMV-FIP200-V44D-mCherry-Hygro | depositor partial sequence | sequence record 411084 | FIP200-V44D (NheI/)
ATGAAGCTCTATGTGTTTCTCGTGAATACCGGCACTACCCTGACCTTTGATACCGAACTGACCGTCCAGA
CCGTGGCTGACCTGAAGCATGCTATCCAGTCTAAATACAAGATCGCAATTCAGCACCAGGACCTGGTGGT
CAACGGCGGAGAGTGCATGGCCGCTGATCGCAGGGTCTGTACCTATTCAGCCGGCACCGACACTAACCCA
ATCTTCCTCTTTAATAAGGAGATGATTCTGTGCGATAGACCCCCTGCTATCCCCAAGACCACTTTTAGCA
CTGAGAACGACATGGAAATCAAAGTGGAGGAATCCCTGATGATGCCAGCCGTGTTCCACACCGTCGCTTC
TCGCACTCAGCTGGCACTCGAGATGTACGAAGTGGCCAAGAAACTGTGCTCTTTCTGTGAGGGTCTCGTC
CACGATGAACATCTGCAGCACCAGGGCTGGGCAGCCATTATGGCTAACCTGGAGGACTGTTCAAATAGTT
ATCAGAAACTGCTCTTCAAGTTTGAGTCTATCTACTCAAACTATCTGCAGAGCATCGAAGACATTAAACT
GAAGCTCACACACCTGGGAACCGCAGTGAGCGTCATGGCCAAGATCCCTCTGCTCGAGTGCCTGACTAGG
CATTCCTACAGAGAATGTCTGGGTAGGCTCGATAGTCTGCCAGAACACGAGGACAGCGAGAAAGCCGAAA
TGAAGCGCTCTACAGAGCTGGTGCTCTCACCTGACATGCCAAGGACAACCAACGAAAGTCTGCTCACCAG
CTTCCCAAAGTCCGTGGAGCATGTCTCCCCCGACACTGCCGATGCTGAATCTGGAAAGGAGATTAGAGAA
AGTTGCCAGAGCACCGTGCACCAGCAGGACGAGACTACAATTGACACTAAGGACGGCGATCTGCCCTTCT
TTAACGTCAGTCTGCTCGATTGGATCAACGTCCAGGACAGACCTAATGATGTGGAGTCCCTGGTCCGGAA
GTGCTTTGATAGCATGTCCCGTCTGGACCCACGTATCATTCGTCCTTTCATCGCAGAGTGTCGTCAGACC
ATTGCCAAGCTGGACAACCAGAATATGAAAGCTATTAAGGGTCTGGAAGATCGGCTCTACGCCCTGGACC
AGATGATCGCTAGCTGTGGACGCCTGGTGAACGAGCAGAAGGAACTCGCTCAGGGTTTCCTGGCAAACCA
GAAAAGAGCCGAGAATCTCAAGGATGCATCAGTGCTGCCTGACCTGTGCCTCAGTCATGCCAATCAGCTG
ATGATTATGCTCCAGAACCACCGCAAGCTGCTCGACATCAAACAGAAGTGTACCACTGCTAAACAGGAGC
TGGCAAACAATCTCCATGTGAGGCTGAAGTGGTGCTGTTTCGTCATGCTGCACGCAGACCAGGATGGCGA
GAAGCTCCAGGCCCTGCTCAGGCTGGTGATTGAGCTGCTCGAAAGAGTGAAGATCGTCGAGGCTCTGTCC
ACCGTCCCACAGATGTACTGCCTGGCAGTGGTCGAGGTGGTCAGACGTAAAATGTTTATCAAGCACTACA
GAGAATGGGCAGGTGCCCTCGTGAAAGATGGCAAGCGTCTGTATGAAGCCGAGAAATCTAAGCGTGAGTC
ATTCGGCAAACTGTTTCGGAAGAGCTTCCTCCGTAACCGGCTGTTCCGCGGACTCGACAGTTGGCCACCC
AGCTTTTGCACCCAGAAACCTAGGAAGTTCGACTGTGAGCTGCCAGATATCTCCCTCAAGGACCTGCAGT
TTCTCCAGTCCTTCTGCCCATCTGAGGTGCAGCCCTTTCTGAGGGTCCCTCTGCTCTGTGACTTCGAACC
TCTGCACCAGCATGTGCTGGCCCTCCACAACCTCGTCAAGGCTGCACAGAGTCTGGATGAGATGAGCCAG
ACAATCACCGACCTGCTCAGCGAACAGAAGGCTTCTGTGTCACAGACATCCCCACAGTCTGCTAGCTCCC
CCCGTATGGAGAGCACCGCAGGCATCACAACCACTACATCCCCACGTACACCTCCACCACTCACCGTGCA
GGATCCCCTGTGCCCTGCTGTCTGTCCTCTGGAGGAACTCTCTCCAGACAGTATTGATGCACACACTTTC
GACTTTGAGACAATCCCTCATCCAAACATCGAACAGACCATTCACCAGGTGTCCCTGGACCTCGATTCTC
TGGCCGAGAGCCCCGAATCCGATTTTATGTCCGCTGTGAATGAGTTCGTCATTGAGGAAAACCTGTCTTC
ACCCAATCCTATCTCAGACCCACAGAGTCCCGAGATGATGGTGGAATCCCTGTACAGTAGCGTCATCAAC
GCCATTGATTCTCGGCGCATGCAGGACACAAATGTGTGCGGCAAGGAGGACTTTGGAGATCATACCTCTC
TGAACGTCCAGCTCGAACGCTGTAGGGTGGTCGCTCAGGATTCTCATTTCTCAATCCAGACTATTAAGGA
GGACCTGTGCCACTTCCGCACATTTGTGCAGAAGGAACAGTGCGACTTCAGTAACAGCCTGAAATGTACA
GCCGTGGAGATCAGGAACATCATCGAAAAGGTCAAGTGTTCTCTGGAGATCACCCTCAAAGAAAAGCACC
AGAAAGAGCTGCTCTCACTGAAGAACGAATACGAGGGAAAACTGGACGGTCTCATTAAGGAAACCGAGGA
AAACGAGAATAAAATCAAGAAACTGAAGGGAGAGCTGGTGTGCCTCGAGGAAGTCCTGCAGAACAAGGAT
AATGAATTCGCCCTGGTGAAACATGAAAAGGAGGCTGTCATCTGCCTGCAGAATGAGAAAGACCAGAAGC
TGCTCGAAATGGAGAACATTATGCACTCACAGAATTGTGAGATCAAAGAACTGAAGCAGAGTAGAGAGAT
CGTGCTGGAAGATCTCAAGAAACTGCATGTCGAGAATGACGAAAAGCTGCAGCTGCTCCGTGCCGAACTC
CAGAGCCTGGAGCAGTCCCACCTCAAGGAACTGGAGGATACTCTGCAGGTGCGCCATATCCAGGAATTCG
AGAAGGTGATGACAGACCACAGAGTCAGCCTCGAGGAACTGAAGAAAGAGAACCAGCAGATCATTAATCA
GATCCAGGAGTCCCACGCTGAAATCATTCAGGAAAAAGAGAAGCAGCTGCAGGAGCTGAAACTCAAGGTG
TCTGACCTCAGCGATACCCGCTGCAAACTGGAAGTCGAGCTGGCCCTCAAGGAAGCTGAGACTGACGAGA
TCAAAATTCTGCTCGAGGAATCTCGGGCCCAGCAGAAAGAAACCCTGAAGTCACTGCTCGAACAGGAGAC
CGAAAATCTCCGTACTGAGATCAGCAAACTGAACCAGAAGATTCAGGATAACAATGAGAATTACCAAGTG
GGACTCGCTGAACTGAGAACTCTCATGACAATCGAGAAGGACCAGTGTATCTCTGAACTGATTTCACGTC
ATGAGGAAGAGTCAAACATTCTGAAAGCAGAGCTCAATAAAGTGACTAGTCTGCACAACCAGGCCTTCGA
GATCGAGAAGAACCTGAAGGAGCAGATCATTGAACTGCAGTCCAAGCTCGATTCCGAACTGTCTGCCCTC
GAGAGGCAGAAAGACGAAAAGATCACACAGCAGGAAGAGAAGTATGAGGCTATCATTCAGAACCTCGAAA
AAGATAGGCAGAAGCTGGTGTCCTCTCAGGAGCAGGACAGAGAACAGCTGATTCAGAAACTCAATTGCGA
GAAGGACGAAGCAATCCAGACAGCCCTCAAAGAGTTCAAGCTGGAGAGAGAAGTGGTCGAGAAAGAACTG
CTCGAGAAAGTGAAGCACCTGGAAAACCAGATCGCTAAGTCACCCGCAATTGATAGTACCCGTGGTGACT
CAAGTAGCCTGGTGGCCGAGCTCCAGGAAAAGCTGCAGGAAGAGAAGGCTAAGTTTCTGGAGCAGCTCGA
AGAGCAGGAAAAAAGAAAGAACGAAGAGATGCAGAATGTGCGTACAAGCCTGATCGCCGAGCAGCAGACC
AACTTCAATACCGTCCTGACTCGTGAGAAAATGCGGAAGGAAAACATCATTAATGACCTCAGCGATAAAC
TGAAGTCCACCATGCAGCAGCAGGAGCGCGACAAGGATCTCATCGAGTCCCTGTCTGAAGACAGAGCTCG
TCTGCTCGAAGAGAAGAAAAAGCTGGAAGAGGAAGTCAGTAAGCTGAGGTCCTCTTCATTCGTGCCAAGC
CCCTACGTCGCTACTGCACCCGAGCTGTATGGAGCCTGCGCTCCTGAGCTGCCTGGTGAATCAGACCGGA
GTGCCGTGGAGACTGCTGATGAAGGCCGCGTCGACTCTGCCATGGAGACAAGCATGATGTCCGTGCAGGA
AAACATTCATATGCTGTCAGAGGAAAAGCAGAGAATCATGCTGCTCGAGCGTACCCTGCAGCTCAAAGAG
GAAGAGAACAAGCGCCTCAATCAGAGGCTGATGTCACAGAGTATGAGTAGCGTGTCCTCTCGCCACTCCG
AGAAGATCGCCATTAGGGATTTCCAAGTGGGAGACCTGGTCCTCATCATTCTGGACGAACGCCATGATAA
CTACGTGCTGTTTACTGTCTCTCCTACACTGTATTTCCTCCACAGCGAGTCCCTGCCCGCTCTGGACCTC
AAGCCTGGTGAAGGCGCATCTGGCGCCTCAAGGAGACCCTGGGTGCTGGGAAAAGTCATGGAGAAGGAAT
ACTGCCAGGCTAAAAAGGCACAGAACCGTTTTAAGGTGCCTCTGGGCACCAAATTCTATCGGGTGAAGGC
CGTCTCCTGGAATAAAAAGGTC
