>Addgene plasmid #210853 | pCDH1-CMV-FIP200-V44D-mCherry-Hygro | depositor partial sequence | sequence record 411085 | linker-mCherry (/BamHI)
CTCGAGCTCAAGCTTCGAATTCTGCAGTCGACGGTACCGCGGGCCCGGGATCCACCGGTCGCCACCATGG
TGAGCAAGGGCGAGGAGGATAACATGGCCATCATCAAGGAGTTCATGCGCTTCAAGGTGCACATGGAGGG
CTCCGTGAACGGCCACGAGTTCGAGATCGAGGGCGAGGGCGAGGGCCGCCCCTACGAGGGCACCCAGACC
GCCAAGCTGAAGGTGACCAAGGGTGGCCCCCTGCCCTTCGCCTGGGACATCCTGTCCCCTCAGTTCATGT
ACGGCTCCAAGGCCTACGTGAAGCACCCCGCCGACATCCCCGACTACTTGAAGCTGTCCTTCCCCGAGGG
CTTCAAGTGGGAGCGCGTGATGAACTTCGAGGACGGCGGCGTGGTGACCGTGACCCAGGACTCCTCCCTG
CAGGACGGCGAGTTCATCTACAAGGTGAAGCTGCGCGGCACCAACTTCCCCTCCGACGGCCCCGTAATGC
AGAAGAAGACCATGGGCTGGGAGGCCTCCTCCGAGCGGATGTACCCCGAGGACGGCGCCCTGAAGGGCGA
GATCAAGCAGAGGCTGAAGCTGAAGGACGGCGGCCACTACGACGCTGAGGTCAAGACCACCTACAAGGCC
AAGAAGCCCGTGCAGCTGCCCGGCGCCTACAACGTCAACATCAAGTTGGACATCACCTCCCACAACGAGG
ACTACACCATCGTGGAACAGTACGAACGCGCCGAGGGCCGCCACTCCACCGGCGGCATGGACGAGCTGTA
CAAGTAG
